>Addgene plasmid #188772 | pHR-UCOE-CMV-dCas9-XTEN80-KRAB(Kox1)-P2A-EGFP | addgene full sequence | sequence record 374872 | Addgene NGS Result
GTGGAAAATCTCTAGCAGCATCTAGAATTAATTCCGTGTATTCTATAGTGTCACCTAAATCGTATGTGTA
TGATACATAAGGTTATGTATTAATTGTAGCCGCGTTCTAACGACAATATGTACAAGCCTAATTGTGTAGC
ATCTGGCTTACTGAAGCAGACCCTATCATCTCTCTCGTAAACTGCCGTCAGAGTCGGTTTGGTTGGACGA
ACCTTCTGAGTTTCTGGTAACGCCGTCCCGCACCCGGAAATGGTCAGCGAACCAATCAGCAGGGTCATCG
CTAGCCAGATCCTCTACGCCGGACGCATCGTGGCCGGCATCACCGGCGCCACAGGTGCGGTTGCTGGCGC
CTATATCGCCGACATCACCGATGGGGAAGATCGGGCTCGCCACTTCGGGCTCATGAGCGCTTGTTTCGGC
GTGGGTATGGTGGCAGGCCCCGTGGCCGGGGGACTGTTGGGCGCCATCTCCTTGCATGCACCATTCCTTG
CGGCGGCGGTGCTCAACGGCCTCAACCTACTACTGGGCTGCTTCCTAATGCAGGAGTCGCATAAGGGAGA
GCGTCGAATGGTGCACTCTCAGTACAATCTGCTCTGATGCCGCATAGTTAAGCCAGCCCCGACACCCGCC
AACACCCGCTGACGCGCCCTGACGGGCTTGTCTGCTCCCGGCATCCGCTTACAGACAAGCTGTGACCGTC
TCCGGGAGCTGCATGTGTCAGAGGTTTTCACCGTCATCACCGAAACGCGCGAGACGAAAGGGCCTCGTGA
TACGCCTATTTTTATAGGTTAATGTCATGATAATAATGGTTTCTTAGACGTCAGGTGGCACTTTTCGGGG
AAATGTGCGCGGAACCCCTATTTGTTTATTTTTCTAAATACATTCAAATATGTATCCGCTCATGAGACAA
TAACCCTGATAAATGCTTCAATAATATTGAAAAAGGAAGAGTATGAGTATTCAACATTTCCGTGTCGCCC
TTATTCCCTTTTTTGCGGCATTTTGCCTTCCTGTTTTTGCTCACCCAGAAACGCTGGTGAAAGTAAAAGA
TGCTGAAGATCAGTTGGGTGCACGAGTGGGTTACATCGAACTGGATCTCAACAGCGGTAAGATCCTTGAG
AGTTTTCGCCCCGAAGAACGTTTTCCAATGATGAGCACTTTTAAAGTTCTGCTATGTGGCGCGGTATTAT
CCCGTATTGACGCCGGGCAAGAGCAACTCGGTCGCCGCATACACTATTCTCAGAATGACTTGGTTGAGTA
CTCACCAGTCACAGAAAAGCATCTTACGGATGGCATGACAGTAAGAGAATTATGCAGTGCTGCCATAACC
ATGAGTGATAACACTGCGGCCAACTTACTTCTGACAACGATCGGAGGACCGAAGGAGCTAACCGCTTTTT
TGCACAACATGGGGGATCATGTAACTCGCCTTGATCGTTGGGAACCGGAGCTGAATGAAGCCATACCAAA
CGACGAGCGTGACACCACGATGCCTGTAGCAATGGCAACAACGTTGCGCAAACTATTAACTGGCGAACTA
CTTACTCTAGCTTCCCGGCAACAATTAATAGACTGGATGGAGGCGGATAAAGTTGCAGGACCACTTCTGC
GCTCGGCCCTTCCGGCTGGCTGGTTTATTGCTGATAAATCTGGAGCCGGTGAGCGTGGGTCTCGCGGTAT
CATTGCAGCACTGGGGCCAGATGGTAAGCCCTCCCGTATCGTAGTTATCTACACGACGGGGAGTCAGGCA
ACTATGGATGAACGAAATAGACAGATCGCTGAGATAGGTGCCTCACTGATTAAGCATTGGTAACTGTCAG
ACCAAGTTTACTCATATATACTTTAGATTGATTTAAAACTTCATTTTTAATTTAAAAGGATCTAGGTGAA
GATCCTTTTTGATAATCTCATGACCAAAATCCCTTAACGTGAGTTTTCGTTCCACTGAGCGTCAGACCCC
GTAGAAAAGATCAAAGGATCTTCTTGAGATCCTTTTTTTCTGCGCGTAATCTGCTGCTTGCAAACAAAAA
AACCACCGCTACCAGCGGTGGTTTGTTTGCCGGATCAAGAGCTACCAACTCTTTTTCCGAAGGTAACTGG
CTTCAGCAGAGCGCAGATACCAAATACTGTTCTTCTAGTGTAGCCGTAGTTAGGCCACCACTTCAAGAAC
TCTGTAGCACCGCCTACATACCTCGCTCTGCTAATCCTGTTACCAGTGGCTGCTGCCAGTGGCGATAAGT
CGTGTCTTACCGGGTTGGACTCAAGACGATAGTTACCGGATAAGGCGCAGCGGTCGGGCTGAACGGGGGG
TTCGTGCACACAGCCCAGCTTGGAGCGAACGACCTACACCGAACTGAGATACCTACAGCGTGAGCTATGA
GAAAGCGCCACGCTTCCCGAAGGGAGAAAGGCGGACAGGTATCCGGTAAGCGGCAGGGTCGGAACAGGAG
AGCGCACGAGGGAGCTTCCAGGGGGAAACGCCTGGTATCTTTATAGTCCTGTCGGGTTTCGCCACCTCTG
ACTTGAGCGTCGATTTTTGTGATGCTCGTCAGGGGGGCGGAGCCTATGGAAAAACGCCAGCAACGCGGCC
TTTTTACGGTTCCTGGCCTTTTGCTGGCCTTTTGCTCACATGTTCTTTCCTGCGTTATCCCCTGATTCTG
TGGATAACCGTATTACCGCCTTTGAGTGAGCTGATACCGCTCGCCGCAGCCGAACGACCGAGCGCAGCGA
GTCAGTGAGCGAGGAAGCGGAAGAGCGCCCAATACGCAAACCGCCTCTCCCCGCGCGTTGGCCGATTCAT
TAATGCAGCTGTGGAATGTGTGTCAGTTAGGGTGTGGAAAGTCCCCAGGCTCCCCAGCAGGCAGAAGTAT
GCAAAGCATGCATCTCAATTAGTCAGCAACCAGGTGTGGAAAGTCCCCAGGCTCCCCAGCAGGCAGAAGT
ATGCAAAGCATGCATCTCAATTAGTCAGCAACCATAGTCCCGCCCCTAACTCCGCCCATCCCGCCCCTAA
CTCCGCCCAGTTCCGCCCATTCTCCGCCCCATGGCTGACTAATTTTTTTTATTTATGCAGAGGCCGAGGC
CGCCTCGGCCTCTGAGCTATTCCAGAAGTAGTGAGGAGGCTTTTTTGGAGGCCTAGGCTTTTGCAAAAAG
CTTGGACACAAGACAGGCTTGCGAGATATGTTTGAGAATACCACTTTATCCCGCGTCAGGGAGAGGCAGT
GCGTAAAAAGACGCGGACTCATGTGAAATACTGGTTTTTAGTGCGCCAGATCTCTATAATCTCGCGCAAC
CTATTTTCCCCTCGAACACTTTTTAAGCCGTAGATAAACAGGCTGGGACACTTCACATGAGCGAAAAATA
CATCGTCACCTGGGACATGTTGCAGATCCATGCACGTAAACTCGCAAGCCGACTGATGCCTTCTGAACAA
TGGAAAGGCATTATTGCCGTAAGCCGTGGCGGTCTGTACCGGGTGCGTTACTGGCGCGTGAACTGGGTAT
TCGTCATGTCGATACCGTTTGTATTTCCAGCTACGATCACGACAACCAGCGCGAGCTTAAAGTGCTGAAA
CGCGCAGAAGGCGATGGCGAAGGCTTCATCGTTATTGATGACCTGGTGGATACCGGTGGTACTGCGGTTG
CGATTCGTGAAATGTATCCAAAAGCGCACTTTGTCACCATCTTCGCAAAACCGGCTGGTCGTCCGCTGGT
TGATGACTATGTTGTTGATATCCCGCAAGATACCTGGATTGAACAGCCGTGGGATATGGGCGTCGTATTC
GTCCCGCCAATCTCCGGTCGCTAATCTTTTCAACGCCTGGCACTGCCGGGCGTTGTTCTTTTTAACTTCA
GGCGGGTTACAATAGTTTCCAGTAAGTATTCTGGAGGCTGCATCCATGACACAGGCAAACCTGAGCGAAA
CCCTGTTCAAACCCCGCTTTAAACATCCTGAAACCTCGACGCTAGTCCGCCGCTTTAATCACGGCGCACA
ACCGCCTGTGCAGTCGGCCCTTGATGGTAAAACCATCCCTCACTGGTATCGCATGATTAACCGTCTGATG
TGGATCTGGCGCGGCATTGACCCACGCGAAATCCTCGACGTCCAGGCACGTATTGTGATGAGCGATGCCG
AACGTACCGACGATGATTTATACGATACGGTGATTGGCTACCGTGGCGGCAACTGGATTTATGAGTGGGC
CCCGGATCTTTGTGAAGGAACCTTACTTCTGTGGTGTGACATAATTGGACAAACTACCTACAGAGATTTA
AAGCTCTAAGGTAAATATAAAATTTTTAAGTGTATAATGTGTTAAACTACTGATTCTAATTGTTTGTGTA
TTTTAGATTCCAACCTATGGAACTGATGAATGGGAGCAGTGGTGGAATGCCTTTAATGAGGAAAACCTGT
TTTGCTCAGAAGAAATGCCATCTAGTGATGATGAGGCTACTGCTGACTCTCAACATTCTACTCCTCCAAA
AAAGAAGAGAAAGGTAGAAGACCCCAAGGACTTTCCTTCAGAATTGCTAAGTTTTTTGAGTCATGCTGTG
TTTAGTAATAGAACTCTTGCTTGCTTTGCTATTTACACCACAAAGGAAAAAGCTGCACTGCTATACAAGA
AAATTATGGAAAAATATTCTGTAACCTTTATAAGTAGGCATAACAGTTATAATCATAACATACTGTTTTT
TCTTACTCCACACAGGCATAGAGTGTCTGCTATTAATAACTATGCTCAAAAATTGTGTACCTTTAGCTTT
TTAATTTGTAAAGGGGTTAATAAGGAATATTTGATGTATAGTGCCTTGACTAGAGATCATAATCAGCCAT
ACCACATTTGTAGAGGTTTTACTTGCTTTAAAAAACCTCCCACACCTCCCCCTGAACCTGAAACATAAAA
TGAATGCAATTGTTGTTGTTAACTTGTTTATTGCAGCTTATAATGGTTACAAATAAAGCAATAGCATCAC
AAATTTCACAAATAAAGCATTTTTTTCACTGCATTCTAGTTGTGGTTTGTCCAAACTCATCAATGTATCT
TATCATGTCTGGATCAACTGGATAACTCAAGCTAACCAAAATCATCCCAAACTTCCCACCCCATACCCTA
TTACCACTGCCAATTACCTGTGGTTTCATTTACTCTAAACCTGTGATTCCTCTGAATTATTTTCATTTTA
AAGAAATTGTATTTGTTAAATATGTACTACAAACTTAGTAGTTGGAAGGGCTAATTCACTCCCAAAGAAG
ACAAGATATCCTTGATCTGTGGATCTACCACACACAAGGCTACTTCCCTGATTAGCAGAACTACACACCA
GGGCCAGGGGTCAGATATCCACTGACCTTTGGATGGTGCTACAAGCTAGTACCAGTTGAGCCAGATAAGG
TAGAAGAGGCCAATAAAGGAGAGAACACCAGCTTGTTACACCCTGTGAGCCTGCATGGGATGGATGACCC
GGAGAGAGAAGTGTTAGAGTGGAGGTTTGACAGCCGCCTAGCATTTCATCACGTGGCCCGAGAGCTGCAT
CCGGAGTACTTCAAGAACTGCTGATATCGAGCTTGCTACAAGGGACTTTCCGCTGGGGACTTTCCAGGGA
GGCGTGGCCTGGGCGGGACTGGGGAGTGGCGAGCCCTCAGATCCTGCATATAAGCAGCTGCTTTTTGCCT
GTACTGGGTCTCTCTGGTTAGACCAGATCTGAGCCTGGGAGCTCTCTGGCTAACTAGGGAACCCACTGCT
TAAGCCTCAATAAAGCTTGCCTTGAGTGCTTCAAGTAGTGTGTGCCCGTCTGTTGTGTGACTCTGGTAAC
TAGAGATCCCTCAGACCCTTTTAGTCAGTGTGGAAAATCTCTAGCAGTGGCGCCCGAACAGGGACTTGAA
AGCGAAAGGGAAACCAGAGGAGCTCTCTCGACGCAGGACTCGGCTTGCTGAAGCGCGCACGGCAAGAGGC
GAGGGGCGGCGACTGGTGAGTACGCCAAAAATTTTGACTAGCGGAGGCTAGAAGGAGAGAGATGGGTGCG
AGAGCGTCAGTATTAAGCGGGGGAGAATTAGATCGCGATGGGAAAAAATTCGGTTAAGGCCAGGGGGAAA
GAAAAAATATAAATTAAAACATATAGTATGGGCAAGCAGGGAGCTAGAACGATTCGCAGTTAATCCTGGC
CTGTTAGAAACATCAGAAGGCTGTAGACAAATACTGGGACAGCTACAACCATCCCTTCAGACAGGATCAG
AAGAACTTAGATCATTATATAATACAGTAGCAACCCTCTATTGTGTGCATCAAAGGATAGAGATAAAAGA
CACCAAGGAAGCTTTAGACAAGATAGAGGAAGAGCAAAACAAAAGTAAGACCACCGCACAGCAAGCGGCC
GGCCGCTGATCTTCAGACCTGGAGGAGGAGATATGAGGGACAATTGGAGAAGTGAATTATATAAATATAA
AGTAGTAAAAATTGAACCATTAGGAGTAGCACCCACCAAGGCAAAGAGAAGAGTGGTGCAGAGAGAAAAA
AGAGCAGTGGGAATAGGAGCTTTGTTCCTTGGGTTCTTGGGAGCAGCAGGAAGCACTATGGGCGCAGCGT
CAATGACGCTGACGGTACAGGCCAGACAATTATTGTCTGGTATAGTGCAGCAGCAGAACAATTTGCTGAG
GGCTATTGAGGCGCAACAGCATCTGTTGCAACTCACAGTCTGGGGCATCAAGCAGCTCCAGGCAAGAATC
CTGGCTGTGGAAAGATACCTAAAGGATCAACAGCTCCTGGGGATTTGGGGTTGCTCTGGAAAACTCATTT
GCACCACTGCTGTGCCTTGGAATGCTAGTTGGAGTAATAAATCTCTGGAACAGATTTGGAATCACACGAC
CTGGATGGAGTGGGACAGAGAAATTAACAATTACACAAGCTTAATACACTCCTTAATTGAAGAATCGCAA
AACCAGCAAGAAAAGAATGAACAAGAATTATTGGAATTAGATAAATGGGCAAGTTTGTGGAATTGGTTTA
ACATAACAAATTGGCTGTGGTATATAAAATTATTCATAATGATAGTAGGAGGCTTGGTAGGTTTAAGAAT
AGTTTTTGCTGTACTTTCTATAGTGAATAGAGTTAGGCAGGGATATTCACCATTATCGTTTCAGACCCAC
CTCCCAACCCCGAGGGGACCCGACAGGCCCGAAGGAATAGAAGAAGAAGGTGGAGAGAGAGACAGAGACA
GATCCATTCGATTAGTGAACGGATCTCGACGGTATCGCCAAATGGCAGTATTCATCCACAATTTTAAAAG
AAAAGGGGGGATTGGGGGGTACAGTGCAGGGGAAAGAATAGTAGACATAATAGCAACAGACATACAAACT
AAAGAATTACAAAAACAAATTACAAAAATTCAAAATTTTCGGGTTTATTACAGGGACAGCAGAGATCCAG
TTTGGATCGATAAGCTTGATATCGAATTCGGGAGGTGGTCCCTGCAGTTACGCCAATGATAACCCCCGCC
AGAAAAATCTTAGTAGCCTTCCCTTTTTGTTTTCCGTGCCCCAACTCGGCGGATTGACTCGGCCCCTTCC
GGAAACACCCGAATCAACTTCTAGTCAAATTATTGTTCACGCCGCAATGACCCACCCCTGGCCCGCGTCT
GTGGAACTGACCCCTGGTGTACAGGAGAGTTCGCTGCTGAAAGTGGTCCCAAAGGGGTACTAGTTTTTAA
GCTCCCAACTCCCCCTCCCCCAGCGTCTGGAGGATTCCACACCCTCGCACCGCAGGGGCGAGGAAGTGGG
CGGAGTCCGGTTTTGGCGCCAGCCGCTGAGGCTGCCAAGCAGAAAAGCCACCGCTGAGGAGACTCCGGTC
ACTGTCCTCGCCCCGCCTCCCCCTTCCCTCCCCTTGGGGACCACCGGGCGCCACGCCGCGAACGGTAAGT
GCCGCGGTCGTCGGCGCCTCCGCCCTCCCCCTAGGGCCCCAATTCCCAGCGGGCGCGGCGCGCGGCCCCG
CGCGCAGCTCCCGGCTCCCTCCCCCTTCGGATGTGGCTTGAGCTGTAGGCGCGGAGTCCTGCAGCCACAT
TGATTATTGACTAGTTATTAATAGTAATCAATTACGGGGTCATTAGTTCATAGCCCATATATGGAGTTCC
GCGTTACATAACTTACGGTAAATGGCCCGCCTGGCTGACCGCCCAACGACCCCCGCCCATTGACGTCAAT
AATGACGTATGTTCCCATAGTAACGCCAATAGGGACTTTCCATTGACGTCAATGGGTGGAGTATTTACGG
TAAACTGCCCACTTGGCAGTACATCAAGTGTATCATATGCCAAGTACGCCCCCTATTGACGTCAATGACG
GTAAATGGCCCGCCTGGCATTATGCCCAGTACATGACCTTATGGGACTTTCCTACTTGGCAGTACATCTA
CGTATTAGTCATCGCTATTACCATGGTGATGCGGTTTTGGCAGTACATCAATGGGCGTGGATAGCGGTTT
GACTCACGGGGATTTCCAAGTCTCCACCCCATTGACGTCAATGGGAGTTTGTTTTGGCACCAAAATCAAC
GGGACTTTCCAAAATGTCGTAACAACTCCGCCCCATTGACGCAAATGGGCGGTAGGCGTGTACGGTGGGA
GGTCTATATAAGCAGAGCTCGTTTAGTGAACCGTCAGATCGGGGATCTGGAGCTCTCGAGAATTCTCACG
CGTCTGCAGGATATCAAGCTTGCGGTACCGCGGGCCCGGCCACCATGGACAAGAAGTACAGCATCGGCCT
GGCCATCGGCACCAACTCTGTGGGCTGGGCCGTGATCACCGACGAGTACAAGGTGCCCAGCAAGAAATTC
AAGGTGCTGGGCAACACCGACCGGCACAGCATCAAGAAGAACCTGATCGGCGCCCTGCTGTTCGACAGCG
GAGAAACAGCCGAGGCCACCCGGCTGAAGAGAACCGCCAGAAGAAGATACACCAGACGGAAGAACCGGAT
CTGCTATCTGCAAGAGATCTTCAGCAACGAGATGGCCAAGGTGGACGACAGCTTCTTCCACAGACTGGAA
GAGTCCTTCCTGGTGGAAGAGGATAAGAAGCACGAGCGGCACCCCATCTTCGGCAACATCGTGGACGAGG
TGGCCTACCACGAGAAGTACCCCACCATCTACCACCTGAGAAAGAAACTGGTGGACAGCACCGACAAGGC
CGACCTGCGGCTGATCTATCTGGCCCTGGCCCACATGATCAAGTTCCGGGGCCACTTCCTGATCGAGGGC
GACCTGAACCCCGACAACAGCGACGTGGACAAGCTGTTCATCCAGCTGGTGCAGACCTACAACCAGCTGT
TCGAGGAAAACCCCATCAACGCCAGCGGCGTGGACGCCAAGGCCATCCTGTCTGCCAGACTGAGCAAGAG
CAGACGGCTGGAAAATCTGATCGCCCAGCTGCCCGGCGAGAAGAAGAATGGCCTGTTCGGCAACCTGATT
GCCCTGAGCCTGGGCCTGACCCCCAACTTCAAGAGCAACTTCGACCTGGCCGAGGATGCCAAACTGCAGC
TGAGCAAGGACACCTACGACGACGACCTGGACAACCTGCTGGCCCAGATCGGCGACCAGTACGCCGACCT
GTTTCTGGCCGCCAAGAACCTGTCCGACGCCATCCTGCTGAGCGACATCCTGAGAGTGAACACCGAGATC
ACCAAGGCCCCCCTGAGCGCCTCTATGATCAAGAGATACGACGAGCACCACCAGGACCTGACCCTGCTGA
AAGCTCTCGTGCGGCAGCAGCTGCCTGAGAAGTACAAAGAGATTTTCTTCGACCAGAGCAAGAACGGCTA
CGCCGGCTACATCGATGGCGGAGCCAGCCAGGAAGAGTTCTACAAGTTCATCAAGCCCATCCTGGAAAAG
ATGGACGGCACCGAGGAACTGCTCGTGAAGCTGAACAGAGAGGACCTGCTGCGGAAGCAGCGGACCTTCG
ACAACGGCAGCATCCCCCACCAGATCCACCTGGGAGAGCTGCACGCCATTCTGCGGCGGCAGGAAGATTT
TTACCCATTCCTGAAGGACAACCGGGAAAAGATCGAGAAGATCCTGACCTTCCGCATCCCCTACTACGTG
GGCCCTCTGGCCAGGGGAAACAGCAGATTCGCCTGGATGACCAGAAAGAGCGAGGAAACCATCACCCCCT
GGAACTTCGAGGAAGTGGTGGACAAGGGCGCCAGCGCCCAGAGCTTCATCGAGCGGATGACCAACTTCGA
TAAGAACCTGCCCAACGAGAAGGTGCTGCCCAAGCACAGCCTGCTGTACGAGTACTTCACCGTGTACAAC
GAGCTGACCAAAGTGAAATACGTGACCGAGGGAATGAGAAAGCCCGCCTTCCTGAGCGGCGAGCAGAAAA
AAGCCATCGTGGACCTGCTGTTCAAGACCAACCGGAAAGTGACCGTGAAGCAGCTGAAAGAGGACTACTT
CAAGAAAATCGAGTGCTTCGACTCCGTGGAAATCTCCGGCGTGGAAGATCGGTTCAACGCCTCCCTGGGC
ACATACCACGATCTGCTGAAAATTATCAAGGACAAGGACTTCCTGGACAATGAGGAAAACGAGGACATTC
TGGAAGATATCGTGCTGACCCTGACACTGTTTGAGGACAGAGAGATGATCGAGGAACGGCTGAAAACCTA
TGCCCACCTGTTCGACGACAAAGTGATGAAGCAGCTGAAGCGGCGGAGATACACCGGCTGGGGCAGGCTG
AGCCGGAAGCTGATCAACGGCATCCGGGACAAGCAGTCCGGCAAGACAATCCTGGATTTCCTGAAGTCCG
ACGGCTTCGCCAACAGAAACTTCATGCAGCTGATCCACGACGACAGCCTGACCTTTAAAGAGGACATCCA
GAAAGCCCAGGTGTCCGGCCAGGGCGATAGCCTGCACGAGCACATTGCCAATCTGGCCGGCAGCCCCGCC
ATTAAGAAGGGCATCCTGCAGACAGTGAAGGTGGTGGACGAGCTCGTGAAAGTGATGGGCCGGCACAAGC
CCGAGAACATCGTGATCGAAATGGCCAGAGAGAACCAGACCACCCAGAAGGGACAGAAGAACAGCCGCGA
GAGAATGAAGCGGATCGAAGAGGGCATCAAAGAGCTGGGCAGCCAGATCCTGAAAGAACACCCCGTGGAA
AACACCCAGCTGCAGAACGAGAAGCTGTACCTGTACTACCTGCAGAATGGGCGGGATATGTACGTGGACC
AGGAACTGGACATCAACCGGCTGTCCGACTACGATGTGGACGCTATCGTGCCTCAGAGCTTTCTGAAGGA
CGACTCCATCGATAACAAAGTGCTGACTCGGAGCGACAAGAACCGGGGCAAGAGCGACAACGTGCCCTCC
GAAGAGGTCGTGAAGAAGATGAAGAACTACTGGCGCCAGCTGCTGAATGCCAAGCTGATTACCCAGAGGA
AGTTCGACAATCTGACCAAGGCCGAGAGAGGCGGCCTGAGCGAACTGGATAAGGCCGGCTTCATCAAGAG
ACAGCTGGTGGAAACCCGGCAGATCACAAAGCACGTGGCACAGATCCTGGACTCCCGGATGAACACTAAG
TACGACGAGAACGACAAACTGATCCGGGAAGTGAAAGTGATCACCCTGAAGTCCAAGCTGGTGTCCGATT
TCCGGAAGGATTTCCAGTTTTACAAAGTGCGCGAGATCAACAACTACCACCACGCCCACGACGCCTACCT
GAACGCCGTCGTGGGAACCGCCCTGATCAAAAAGTACCCTAAGCTGGAAAGCGAGTTCGTGTACGGCGAC
TACAAGGTGTACGACGTGCGGAAGATGATCGCCAAGAGCGAGCAGGAAATCGGCAAGGCTACCGCCAAGT
ACTTCTTCTACAGCAACATCATGAACTTTTTCAAGACCGAGATTACCCTGGCCAACGGCGAGATCCGGAA
GCGGCCTCTGATCGAGACAAACGGCGAAACAGGCGAGATCGTGTGGGATAAGGGCCGGGACTTTGCCACC
GTGCGGAAAGTGCTGTCTATGCCCCAAGTGAATATCGTGAAAAAGACCGAGGTGCAGACAGGCGGCTTCA
GCAAAGAGTCTATCCTGCCCAAGAGGAACAGCGACAAGCTGATCGCCAGAAAGAAGGACTGGGACCCTAA
GAAGTACGGCGGCTTCGACAGCCCCACCGTGGCCTATTCTGTGCTGGTGGTGGCCAAAGTGGAAAAGGGC
AAGTCCAAGAAACTGAAGAGTGTGAAAGAGCTGCTGGGGATCACCATCATGGAAAGAAGCAGCTTCGAGA
AGAATCCCATCGACTTTCTGGAAGCCAAGGGCTACAAAGAAGTGAAAAAGGACCTGATCATCAAGCTGCC
TAAGTACTCCCTGTTCGAGCTGGAAAACGGCCGGAAGAGAATGCTGGCCTCTGCCGGCGAACTGCAGAAG
GGAAACGAACTGGCCCTGCCCTCCAAATATGTGAACTTCCTGTACCTGGCCAGCCACTATGAGAAGCTGA
AGGGCTCCCCCGAGGATAATGAGCAGAAACAGCTGTTTGTGGAACAGCACAAACACTACCTGGACGAGAT
CATCGAGCAGATCAGCGAGTTCTCCAAGAGAGTGATCCTGGCCGACGCTAATCTGGACAAGGTGCTGAGC
GCCTACAACAAGCACAGAGACAAGCCTATCAGAGAGCAGGCCGAGAATATCATCCACCTGTTTACCCTGA
CCAATCTGGGAGCCCCTGCCGCCTTCAAGTACTTTGACACCACCATCGACCGGAAGAGGTACACCAGCAC
CAAAGAGGTGCTGGACGCCACCCTGATCCACCAGAGCATCACCGGCCTGTACGAGACACGGATCGACCTG
TCTCAGCTGGGAGGCGACGCCTATCCCTATGACGTGCCCGATTATGCCAGCCTGGGCAGCGGCTCCCCCA
AGAAAAAACGCAAGGTGGAAGATCCTAAGAAAAAGCGGAAAGTGGACGGCATTGGTAGTGGGAGCAACGG
CAGCAGCGGATCCGGAGGGCCGAGCTCTGGCGCACCCCCACCAAGTGGAGGGTCTCCTGCCGGGTCCCCA
ACATCTACTGAAGAAGGCACCAGCGAATCCGCAACGCCCGAGTCAGGCCCTGGTACCTCCACAGAACCAT
CTGAAGGTAGTGCGCCTGGTTCCCCAGCTGGAAGCCCTACTTCCACCGAAGAAGGCACGTCAACCGAACC
AAGTGAAGGATCTGCCCCTGGGACCAGCACTGAACCATCTGAGATGGATGCTAAGTCACTAACTGCCTGG
TCCCGGACACTGGTGACCTTCAAGGATGTATTTGTGGACTTCACCAGGGAGGAGTGGAAGCTGCTGGACA
CTGCTCAGCAGATCGTGTACAGAAATGTGATGCTGGAGAACTATAAGAACCTGGTTTCCTTGGGTTATCA
GCTTACTAAGCCAGATGTGATCCTCCGGTTGGAGAAGGGAGAAGAGCCCAGCGGCCGCGCTACTAACTTC
AGCCTGCTGAAGCAGGCTGGAGACGTGGAGGAGAACCCTGGACCTGTGAGCAAGGGCGAGGAGCTGTTCA
CCGGGGTGGTGCCCATCCTGGTCGAGCTGGACGGCGACGTAAACGGCCACAAGTTCAGCGTGTCTGGCGA
GGGCGAGGGCGATGCCACCTACGGCAAGCTGACCCTGAAGTTCATCTGCACCACCGGCAAGCTGCCCGTG
CCCTGGCCCACCCTCGTGACCACCCTGACCTACGGCGTGCAGTGCTTCAGCCGCTACCCCGACCACATGA
AGCAGCACGACTTCTTCAAGTCCGCCATGCCCGAAGGCTACGTCCAGGAGCGCACCATCTTCTTCAAGGA
CGACGGCAACTACAAGACCCGCGCCGAGGTGAAGTTCGAGGGCGACACCCTGGTGAACCGCATCGAGCTG
AAGGGCATCGACTTCAAGGAGGACGGCAACATCCTGGGGCACAAGCTGGAGTACAACTACAACAGCCACA
ACGTCTATATCATGGCCGACAAGCAGAAGAACGGCATCAAGGCGAACTTCAAGATCCGCCACAACATCGA
GGACGGCAGCGTGCAGCTCGCCGACCACTACCAGCAGAACACCCCCATCGGCGACGGCCCCGTGCTGCTG
CCCGACAACCACTACCTGAGCACCCAGTCCGCCCTGAGCAAAGACCCCAACGAGAAGCGCGATCACATGG
TCCTGCTGGAGTTCGTGACCGCCGCCGGGATCACTCTCGGCATGGACGAGCTGTACAAGTAATAAGCGAT
CGCCCTGCAGGCATGCAAGCTTGATATCAAGCTTATCGATAATCAACCTCTGGATTACAAAATTTGTGAA
AGATTGACTGGTATTCTTAACTATGTTGCTCCTTTTACGCTATGTGGATACGCTGCTTTAATGCCTTTGT
ATCATGCTATTGCTTCCCGTATGGCTTTCATTTTCTCCTCCTTGTATAAATCCTGGTTGCTGTCTCTTTA
TGAGGAGTTGTGGCCCGTTGTCAGGCAACGTGGCGTGGTGTGCACTGTGTTTGCTGACGCAACCCCCACT
GGTTGGGGCATTGCCACCACCTGTCAGCTCCTTTCCGGGACTTTCGCTTTCCCCCTCCCTATTGCCACGG
CGGAACTCATCGCCGCCTGCCTTGCCCGCTGCTGGACAGGGGCTCGGCTGTTGGGCACTGACAATTCCGT
GGTGTTGTCGGGGAAATCATCGTCCTTTCCTTGGCTGCTCGCCTGTGTTGCCACCTGGATTCTGCGCGGG
ACGTCCTTCTGCTACGTCCCTTCGGCCCTCAATCCAGCGGACCTTCCTTCCCGCGGCCTGCTGCCGGCTC
TGCGGCCTCTTCCGCGTCTTCGCCTTCGCCCTCAGACGAGTCGGATCTCCCTTTGGGCCGCCTCCCCGCA
TCGATACCGTCGACCTCGAGGGAATTAATTCGAGCTCGGTACCTTTAAGACCAATGACTTACAAGGCAGC
TGTAGATCTTAGCCACTTTTTAAAAGAAAAGGGGGGACTGGAAGGGCTAATTCACTCCCAACGAAGACAA
GATCTGCTTTTTGCTTGTACTGGGTCTCTCTGGTTAGACCAGATCTGAGCCTGGGAGCTCTCTGGCTAAC
TAGGGAACCCACTGCTTAAGCCTCAATAAAGCTTGCCTTGAGTGCTTCAAGTAGTGTGTGCCCGTCTGTT
GTGTGACTCTGGTAACTAGAGATCCCTCAGACCCTTTTAGTCAGT
Features (pLannotate 1.2.2; 36 found; start..end, strand, type, name):
     42..60      -  promoter       SP6 promoter: promoter for bacteriophage SP6 RNA polymerase
    288..567     +  CDS            TcR (fragment): tetracycline efflux protein; tet; confers resistance to tetracycline
    568..616     -  misc_feature   bom (fragment): basis of mobility region from pBR322
    718..753     -  CDS            rop (fragment): Rop protein, which maintains plasmids at low copy number; rop
    848..952     +  promoter       AmpR promoter: bla
    953..1813    +  CDS            AmpR: β-lactamase; bla; confers resistance to ampicillin, carbenicillin, and related antibiotics
   1984..2572    +  rep_origin     ori: high-copy-number ColE1/pMB1/pBR322/pUC origin of replication
   2755..2811    +  CDS            lacI (fragment): lac repressor; lacI; The lac repressor binds to the lac operator to inhibit transcription in E. coli. This inhibition can be relieved by adding lactose or isopropyl-β-D-thiogalactopyranoside (IPTG).
   2818..3147    +  promoter       SV40 promoter: SV40 enhancer and early promoter
   3347..3466    +  CDS            gpt (fragment): XGPT_ECOLI - Also known as gpp, gxu. Experimental evidence at protein level: Swiss-Prot protein existence level 1. Purine salvage pathway enzyme that catalyzes the transfer of the ribosyl-5-phosphate group from 5-phospho-alpha-D-ribose 1- diphosphate (PRPP) to the N9 position of the 6-oxopurines guanine and xanthine to form the corresponding ribonucleotides GMP (guanosine 5'- monophosphate) and XMP (xanthosine 5'-monophosphate), with the release of PPi. To a lesser extent, also acts on hypoxanthine (PubMed:9100006, PubMed:3886014). Does not ribophosphorylate adenine (PubMed:3886014). From Esch
   3466..3801    +  CDS            gpt (fragment): XGPT_ECOLI - Also known as gpp, gxu. Experimental evidence at protein level: Swiss-Prot protein existence level 1. Purine salvage pathway enzyme that catalyzes the transfer of the ribosyl-5-phosphate group from 5-phospho-alpha-D-ribose 1- diphosphate (PRPP) to the N9 position of the 6-oxopurines guanine and xanthine to form the corresponding ribonucleotides GMP (guanosine 5'- monophosphate) and XMP (xanthosine 5'-monophosphate), with the release of PPi. To a lesser extent, also acts on hypoxanthine (PubMed:9100006, PubMed:3886014). Does not ribophosphorylate adenine (PubMed:3886014). From Esch
   3896..4201    +  CDS            frsA (fragment): FRSA_ECOLI - Also known as yafA. Experimental evidence at protein level: Swiss-Prot protein existence level 1. Catalyzes the hydrolysis of esters (PubMed:15808744). Displays esterase activity toward pNP-butyrate (PubMed:15808744). May stimulate mixed-acid fermentation by acting as a fermentation/respiration switch that down-regulates respiration and up- regulates fermentation rates (PubMed:15169777). From Escherichia coli (strain K12).
   4205..4279    +  CDS            small t antigen (fragment): SV40 (simian virus 40) small t antigen
   4281..4346    +  intron         small t intron: SV40 (simian virus 40) small t antigen intron
   4476..4496    +  CDS            SV40 NLS: nuclear localization signal of SV40 (simian virus 40) large T antigen
   4815..4898    +  CDS            large T antigen (fragment): large T antigen from SV40 (simian virus 40)
   4921..5055    +  polyA_signal   SV40 poly(A) signal: SV40 polyadenylation signal
   5222..5551    +  CDS            nef (fragment): NEF_HV1BR - Experimental evidence at protein level: Swiss-Prot protein existence level 1. Extracellular Nef protein targets CD4(+) T-lymphocytes for apoptosis by interacting with CXCR4 surface receptors (PubMed:14990729). From Human immunodeficiency virus type 1 group M subtype B (isolate BRU/LAI) (HIV-1).
   5599..5856    +  LTR            5' LTR (truncated): truncated 5' long terminal repeat (LTR) from HIV-1
   5903..6028    +  misc_feature   HIV-1 Ψ: packaging signal of human immunodeficiency virus type 1
   6012..6350    +  CDS            HIV-1 gag (fragment): gag protein from human immunodeficiency virus 1; gag
   6525..6758    +  misc_feature   RRE: The Rev response element (RRE) of HIV-1 allows for Rev-dependent mRNA export from the nucleus to the cytoplasm.
   7135..7235    +  CDS            Rev (fragment): human immunodeficiency virus 1 (HIV-1) Rev protein; rev; enhances nuclear export of unspliced and incompletely spliced viral mRNAs
   7272..7389    +  misc_feature   cPPT/CTS: central polypurine tract and central termination sequence of HIV-1
   7426..7449    -  misc_feature   MCS (fragment): pBluescript multiple cloning site
   8122..8425    +  enhancer       CMV enhancer: human cytomegalovirus immediate early enhancer
   8426..8629    +  promoter       CMV promoter: human cytomegalovirus (CMV) immediate early promoter
   8725..12828   +  CDS            Cas9: Cas9 (Csn1) endonuclease from the Streptococcus pyogenes Type II CRISPR/Cas system generates RNA-guided double strand breaks in DNA
  13234..13419   +  CDS            KRAB: Krüppel-associated box (KRAB) transcriptional repression domain from the human zinc finger protein ZNF10 (Margolin et al., 1994)
  13486..14202   +  CDS            EGFP: the original enhanced GFP (Yang et al., 1996) mammalian codon-optimized
  14214..14232   +  misc_feature   MCS (fragment): pUC18/19 multiple cloning site
  14233..14251   +  misc_feature   MCS (fragment): pBluescript multiple cloning site
  14251..14839   +  misc_feature   WPRE: woodchuck hepatitis virus posttranscriptional regulatory element
  14840..14862   +  misc_feature   MCS (fragment): pBluescript multiple cloning site
  14879..14947   +  CDS            nef (fragment): NEF_HV1Z2 - Experimental evidence at protein level: Swiss-Prot protein existence level 1. Extracellular Nef protein targets CD4(+) T-lymphocytes for apoptosis by interacting with CXCR4 surface receptors. From Human immunodeficiency virus type 1 group M subtype D (isolate Z2/CDC-Z34) (HIV-1).
  14949..17      +  LTR            3' LTR (ΔU3) (across the origin): self-inactivating 3' long terminal repeat (LTR) from HIV-1
