[The description below was written by a language model from this plasmid's Addgene catalogue record and pLannotate feature annotations shown in this document.]
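Description:
pHR-UCOE-CMV-dCas9-XTEN80-KRAB(Kox1)-P2A-EGFP is a 15.2 kb HIV-1-based lentiviral transfer vector, derived from the pMH0006 backbone, for stable expression of a CRISPR interference (CRISPRi) effector in human cells. In bacteria it is maintained as a high-copy plasmid through a ColE1/pUC-type origin and selected with ampicillin (AmpR/β-lactamase). The backbone also carries remnants typical of older pHR vectors, including an SV40 promoter followed by gpt fragments, SV40 small t intron and poly(A) sequences, and fragments of TcR, rop and bom; these are annotated only as partial features.

The viral portion runs from a truncated 5' LTR through the Ψ packaging signal, a gag fragment, the RRE for Rev-dependent export and the cPPT/CTS, to a WPRE and a self-inactivating ΔU3 3' LTR. This arrangement allows packaging when helper functions are supplied in trans and yields an integrated provirus without LTR promoter activity. Inside this frame, a CMV enhancer/promoter drives a single open reading frame encoding catalytically dead S. pyogenes Cas9, annotated simply as Cas9. It is followed by a C-terminal HA tag, two nuclear localization signals, an XTEN80 flexible linker and the KRAB repression domain of Kox1 (ZNF10). A P2A peptide then links EGFP, so the reporter is produced as a separate protein from the same transcript and serves as the marker for sorting transduced cells; there is no drug selection cassette. According to the depositor, a ubiquitous chromatin opening element sits upstream of CMV to counter transgene silencing. The feature table does not annotate it, though an unannotated gap precedes the CMV enhancer. The construct is used to build CRISPRi cell lines in which sgRNAs direct dCas9-KRAB to promoters for transcriptional knockdown.
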