Addgene plasmid #188772: pHR-UCOE-CMV-dCas9-XTEN80-KRAB(Kox1)-P2A-EGFP
Purpose: dCas9 with a C-term HA-2xNLS-XTEN80(linker)-KRAB(Kox1)
Depositing lab: Marco Jost & Jonathan Weissman. Depositing organization: Whitehead Institute for Biomedical Research. Publication: Maximizing CRISPRi efficacy and accessibility with dual-sgRNA libraries and optimal effectors. Replogle JM, Bonnar JL, Pogson AN, Liem CR, Maier NK, Ding Y, Russell BJ, Wang X, Leng K, Guna A, Norman TM, Pak RA, Ramos DM, Ward ME, Gilbert LA, Kampmann M, Weissman JS, Jost M. eLife. 2022 Dec 28;11:e81856. doi: 10.7554/eLife.81856. PubMed 36576240.
Backbone
  Vector backbone: pMH0006, Addgene # 135448
  Vector type: Lentiviral
  Selectable markers: EGFP
Growth in bacteria
  Bacterial resistance: Ampicillin, 100 μg/mL
  Growth temperature: 37°C
  Growth strain: NEB Stable
  Copy number: High Copy
Gene/Insert
  Gene/Insert name: dCas9-XTEN80-KRAB(Kox1)
  Species: Multiple
  Promoter: CMV
  Tag / fusion protein: HA-2xNLS-XTEN80(linker)-KRAB(Kox1) (C terminal on insert)
  Cloning method: Gibson Cloning
Terms and licenses: Academic/Nonprofit Terms; Industry Terms: Not Available to Industry
Depositor comments: Human lentiviral vector for expression of dCas9 with a C-terminal HA-2xNLS-XTEN80(linker)-KRAB(Kox1), and GFP linked by a P2A site from a CMV promoter with an upstream ubiquitous chromatin opening element, pCL74. Please visit https://doi.org/10.1101/2022.07.13.499814 for bioRxiv preprint.
How to cite: pHR-UCOE-CMV-dCas9-XTEN80-KRAB(Kox1)-P2A-EGFP was a gift from Marco Jost & Jonathan Weissman (Addgene plasmid # 188772 ; http://n2t.net/addgene:188772 ; RRID:Addgene_188772)
